Addgene plasmid #212462: pTwist-SARS-CoV-2 Spike-deltaC18 N211I (ATT) deltaL212+InsertionR214-EPE
Purpose: Encodes SARS-CoV-2 spike N211I, L212 deletion, R214 insertion for pseudovirus production
Depositing lab: Alejandro Balazs. Depositing organization: Massachusetts General Hospital. Publication: Ongoing evolution of SARS-CoV-2 drives escape from mRNA vaccine-induced humoral immunity. Roederer AL, Cao Y, Denis KS, Sheehan ML, Li CJ, Lam EC, Gregory DJ, Poznansky MC, Iafrate AJ, Canaday DH, Gravenstein S, Garcia-Beltran WF, Balazs AB. medRxiv [Preprint]. 2024 Mar 7:2024.03.05.24303815. doi: 10.1101/2024.03.05.24303815. PubMed 38496628.
Backbone
  Vector backbone: pTwist-CMV-BetaGlobin-WPRE-Neo
  Backbone manufacturer: Twist
  Vector type: Mammalian Expression
Growth in bacteria
  Bacterial resistance: Ampicillin, 100 μg/mL
  Growth temperature: 37°C
  Growth strain: DH5alpha
  Copy number: High Copy
Gene/Insert
  Gene/Insert name: SARS-CoV-2 Spike N211I, L212 deletion, R214 insertion
  Species: Severe acute respiratory syndrome coronavirus 2
  Mutation: N211I, L212 deletion, R214 insertion
  Entrez Gene: S (a.k.a. GU280_gp02, spike glycoprotein)
  Promoter: CAG
  Cloning method: Ligation Independent Cloning
Terms and licenses: Academic/Nonprofit Terms; Industry Terms: Not Available to Industry
Depositor comments: Please visit https://www.medrxiv.org/content/10.1101/2024.03.05.24303815v1 for medRxiv preprint.
How to cite: pTwist-SARS-CoV-2 Spike-deltaC18 N211I (ATT) deltaL212+InsertionR214-EPE was a gift from Alejandro Balazs (Addgene plasmid # 212462 ; http://n2t.net/addgene:212462 ; RRID:Addgene_212462)
