[The description below was written by a language model from this plasmid's Addgene catalogue record and pLannotate feature annotations shown in this document.]
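Description:
pTwist-SARS-CoV-2 Spike-deltaC18 N211I (ATT) deltaL212+InsertionR214-EPE is a mammalian expression plasmid of about 10.5 kb built on the Twist pTwist-CMV-BetaGlobin-WPRE-Neo backbone. It carries a SARS-CoV-2 spike glycoprotein gene for making spike-pseudotyped virus particles. In bacteria it replicates from a high-copy ColE1/pUC-type origin and is selected with ampicillin through a β-lactamase (AmpR) gene. A separate cassette, with the SV40 early promoter driving neo and a bGH polyadenylation signal, offers G418-type selection in mammalian cells.

The spike open reading frame spans roughly 3.8 kb. It carries the N211I substitution (the name indicates an ATT codon), deletion of L212, and an insertion at R214 that the name gives as EPE. The name also marks the gene as deltaC18, which conventionally means removal of the last 18 residues of the cytoplasmic tail, a change commonly used to improve spike incorporation into pseudovirions; the catalogue fields do not explain this truncation further. The catalogue lists the promoter as CAG, but the annotated sequence shows a CMV enhancer with CMV promoter elements followed by a truncated human β-globin intron. That arrangement matches the backbone name rather than a classic CAG promoter. Downstream of the gene, a WPRE enhances transcript stability and expression, followed by an SV40 poly(A) signal. β-globin insulator fragments, bacterial rrnG and T7 terminators, and an upstream synthetic poly(A) signal flank the expression unit to limit read-through and interference from neighbouring sequences.

The stated purpose is pseudovirus production, and the associated study examines how ongoing SARS-CoV-2 evolution drives escape from mRNA vaccine-induced humoral immunity. The plasmid therefore supplies a defined set of spike mutations for testing their contribution to that escape.
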