Features (pLannotate 1.2.2; 21 found; start..end, strand, type, name):
      1..3771    +  CDS            S: SPIKE_SARS2 - Experimental evidence at protein level: Swiss-Prot protein existence level 1. [Spike glycoprotein]: May down-regulate host tetherin (BST2) by lysosomal degradation, thereby counteracting its antiviral activity. From Severe acute respiratory syndrome coronavirus 2 (2019-nCoV) (SARS-CoV-2).
   3845..4433    +  misc_feature   WPRE: woodchuck hepatitis virus posttranscriptional regulatory element
   4486..4607    -  polyA_signal   SV40 poly(A) signal: SV40 polyadenylation signal
   4630..4699    -  CDS            large T antigen (fragment): large T antigen from SV40 (simian virus 40)
   4722..4768    +  terminator     T7 terminator: transcription terminator for bacteriophage T7 RNA polymerase
   4798..4934    +  terminator     rrnG terminator: transcription terminator from the E. coli ribosomal RNA rrnG operon (Albrechtsen et al., 1991)
   4979..5050    +  misc_feature   3' β-globin insulator: insulator downstream of the human β-globin locus (Farrell et al., 2002)
   5095..5291    +  promoter       SV40 promoter: SV40 early promoter
   5305..6096    +  CDS            neo: KKA2_KLEPN - Also known as kan, nptII. Experimental evidence at protein level: Swiss-Prot protein existence level 1. Resistance to kanamycin, neomycin, paromomycin, ribostamycin, butirosin and gentamicin B. From Klebsiella pneumoniae.
   6110..6334    +  polyA_signal   bGH poly(A) signal: bovine growth hormone polyadenylation signal
   6530..7118    -  rep_origin     ori: high-copy-number ColE1/pMB1/pBR322/pUC origin of replication
   7290..7354    -  CDS            bla(M) (fragment): β-lactamase lacking the signal sequence; bla(M); allows cytosolic expression of β-lactamase
   7864..8724    +  CDS            AmpR: β-lactamase; bla; confers resistance to ampicillin, carbenicillin, and related antibiotics
   8737..8873    +  terminator     rrnG terminator: transcription terminator from the E. coli ribosomal RNA rrnG operon (Albrechtsen et al., 1991)
   9025..9096    +  misc_feature   5' β-globin insulator: insulator upstream of the human β-globin locus (Farrell et al., 2002)
   9101..9147    -  terminator     T7 terminator: transcription terminator for bacteriophage T7 RNA polymerase
   9165..9213    -  polyA_signal   poly(A) signal: synthetic polyadenylation signal
   9294..9597    +  enhancer       CMV enhancer: human cytomegalovirus immediate early enhancer
   9670..9687    -  promoter       CMV promoter (fragment): human cytomegalovirus (CMV) immediate early promoter
   9750..9801    +  promoter       CMVd2 promoter: truncated human cytomegalovirus (CMV) immediate early promoter that yields moderately reduced expression relative to the full-length promoter
   9935..10410   +  intron         β-globin intron: internally truncated intron from human β-globin
>Addgene plasmid #212462 | pTwist-SARS-CoV-2 Spike-deltaC18 N211I (ATT) deltaL212+InsertionR214-EPE | addgene full sequence | sequence record 432791 | Addgene NGS Result
ATGTTTGTGTTCCTCGTTCTCCTGCCCCTCGTTTCTTCCCAATGCGTGAACCTCACAACTAGAACGCAGC
TCCCACCCGCTTACACGAACTCTTTTACTCGTGGAGTATACTATCCCGATAAAGTCTTTAGGTCCAGTGT
CCTTCATTCTACTCAAGACCTTTTCCTGCCATTCTTCTCAAATGTCACCTGGTTCCATGCTATCCACGTT
TCTGGCACCAACGGAACTAAACGATTTGATAATCCCGTCTTGCCATTTAACGATGGCGTATACTTTGCCT
CAACGGAGAAGTCCAACATTATCCGGGGATGGATATTTGGCACCACCCTGGACTCCAAGACACAGTCTCT
CCTCATTGTGAACAACGCCACCAATGTCGTCATCAAAGTCTGTGAATTTCAATTTTGTAACGATCCCTTT
CTCGGGGTTTATTATCATAAGAATAACAAGTCTTGGATGGAGTCAGAGTTCCGCGTTTACAGTTCCGCTA
ACAACTGTACTTTTGAGTACGTTTCCCAACCATTTCTCATGGATCTTGAAGGGAAGCAAGGCAACTTCAA
GAATCTCCGCGAATTTGTGTTTAAGAATATAGACGGCTACTTCAAAATTTATAGCAAGCATACCCCGATA
ATTGTTCGGGAACCCGAAGATCTCCCTCAAGGCTTCTCCGCGTTGGAACCCCTCGTGGACTTGCCGATTG
GCATCAACATCACCCGGTTCCAAACCCTTCTTGCCCTTCATCGAAGCTACCTCACGCCTGGCGACAGTAG
TAGTGGTTGGACAGCGGGCGCAGCAGCCTACTATGTGGGATATTTGCAACCACGCACCTTTCTTCTCAAA
TATAACGAAAACGGAACAATTACCGATGCCGTAGACTGTGCCCTCGATCCCCTGTCCGAAACTAAATGCA
CACTCAAGTCCTTCACAGTTGAGAAAGGCATATACCAAACCAGTAACTTCCGCGTCCAACCCACCGAATC
CATTGTTCGATTCCCTAACATCACCAATTTGTGTCCTTTCGGTGAAGTATTTAATGCCACTCGATTTGCA
TCAGTTTATGCCTGGAATCGCAAGCGAATATCAAATTGTGTTGCAGATTATAGTGTCCTGTATAATAGCG
CATCATTCAGCACTTTTAAGTGTTATGGGGTCAGCCCTACGAAATTGAATGACTTGTGTTTTACCAACGT
TTACGCAGATTCTTTCGTCATACGCGGCGACGAAGTCCGACAGATTGCACCGGGGCAAACCGGAAAGATA
GCAGACTATAATTATAAGTTGCCGGATGACTTCACCGGCTGCGTTATAGCATGGAACTCCAATAATCTCG
ATTCAAAAGTCGGCGGCAACTATAATTATCTTTACCGCCTGTTTCGCAAGTCAAATCTGAAGCCCTTTGA
ACGTGACATCTCCACCGAAATTTATCAAGCTGGCAGCACCCCATGTAATGGAGTGGAAGGGTTTAACTGT
TATTTTCCCCTTCAATCATACGGATTTCAACCAACAAATGGGGTGGGCTATCAACCATATCGGGTGGTAG
TCTTGAGCTTTGAGCTGCTCCACGCACCGGCTACAGTTTGCGGACCGAAGAAAAGCACTAACCTGGTGAA
GAATAAATGTGTGAACTTCAACTTTAATGGGCTCACCGGAACAGGGGTGCTGACAGAATCAAACAAGAAA
TTTCTCCCTTTTCAACAATTTGGTAGAGACATTGCCGATACCACAGATGCCGTCCGCGATCCGCAAACAC
TGGAAATCCTCGATATAACACCCTGTAGCTTCGGCGGGGTCAGCGTGATAACTCCCGGAACGAACACATC
CAACCAAGTGGCTGTCCTGTATCAAGATGTCAACTGTACCGAAGTCCCTGTGGCGATACACGCCGACCAA
CTGACACCCACCTGGAGAGTCTACTCAACAGGTTCCAATGTCTTTCAAACTAGAGCGGGTTGTCTCATTG
GCGCTGAGCATGTCAATAATTCATACGAATGTGATATTCCTATTGGGGCAGGAATCTGTGCGTCTTATCA
AACTCAAACGAACTCACCACGGCGCGCTCGCTCAGTAGCCAGCCAGTCCATAATCGCCTATACCATGAGT
CTCGGGGCTGAGAACTCCGTGGCTTATTCAAACAATTCCATCGCAATCCCAACTAACTTTACCATTAGCG
TTACCACGGAAATCTTGCCCGTCAGCATGACTAAGACGAGCGTAGACTGTACGATGTATATCTGTGGGGA
TTCCACCGAGTGTAGCAACCTCTTGCTTCAATACGGGTCTTTCTGTACTCAACTCAACCGAGCATTGACC
GGAATTGCGGTCGAACAAGACAAGAATACCCAAGAGGTGTTCGCACAAGTAAAGCAAATATACAAAACGC
CGCCAATCAAAGATTTTGGCGGGTTTAATTTTAGCCAAATACTGCCAGACCCATCTAAGCCTTCAAAACG
CAGCTTTATCGAGGATCTGCTGTTCAACAAAGTTACGTTGGCTGACGCGGGTTTCATTAAGCAGTATGGG
GATTGTTTGGGAGACATTGCGGCCCGCGACCTTATCTGTGCTCAAAAATTCAATGGGTTGACAGTTCTGC
CCCCTCTGCTCACTGATGAGATGATTGCACAGTATACATCAGCATTGTTGGCAGGAACCATTACATCCGG
CTGGACTTTTGGCGCGGGTGCGGCCCTTCAAATACCTTTCGCTATGCAAATGGCTTACAGATTCAATGGG
ATTGGTGTCACGCAAAATGTATTGTATGAAAATCAGAAGCTGATCGCTAATCAATTTAACAGCGCGATTG
GCAAGATCCAAGATTCACTGTCAAGCACAGCGTCCGCCCTCGGCAAACTCCAAGATGTTGTGAATCAAAA
CGCCCAGGCCCTGAATACCCTCGTGAAGCAACTGAGTTCTAACTTCGGCGCAATCTCCAGCGTCCTCAAC
GACATATTGTCCAGACTTGATAAGGTGGAAGCCGAGGTGCAAATTGATCGGCTCATCACAGGCAGGCTCC
AGTCACTCCAAACTTATGTGACACAACAGTTGATCCGGGCTGCTGAGATACGAGCAAGCGCCAACCTGGC
CGCCACTAAAATGTCAGAGTGCGTGCTCGGGCAGTCCAAACGGGTTGACTTTTGTGGCAAGGGCTATCAC
TTGATGTCCTTCCCCCAATCCGCCCCACATGGAGTGGTCTTTCTCCACGTCACTTATGTCCCTGCTCAAG
AGAAGAACTTTACGACAGCTCCAGCAATCTGTCACGATGGCAAAGCGCACTTTCCCAGGGAAGGCGTTTT
CGTCAGTAATGGCACGCATTGGTTTGTGACCCAAAGGAATTTCTATGAACCCCAAATCATAACCACTGAC
AATACATTTGTCTCAGGCAACTGTGATGTGGTCATTGGGATCGTGAACAACACGGTATATGATCCCCTGC
AACCCGAGTTGGATAGCTTCAAAGAGGAATTGGATAAATACTTTAAGAATCATACTTCACCCGATGTTGA
TCTCGGGGACATATCAGGAATAAATGCAAGTGTCGTCAACATTCAGAAAGAGATTGATCGCCTTAATGAG
GTCGCCAAGAACTTGAATGAATCTTTGATCGACTTGCAAGAACTGGGCAAATACGAACAATATATTAAAT
GGCCCTGGTACATTTGGTTGGGCTTTATCGCCGGACTTATAGCTATCGTTATGGTCACAATTATGTTGTG
CTGTATGACTAGCTGTTGTTCCTGCTTGAAAGGATGTTGCAGTTGCGGATCTTGTTGTAAATAAAGGATC
CTCTAGAAGTTGTCTCCTCCTGCACTGACTGACTGATACAATCGATTTCTGGATCCGCAGGCCTAATCAA
CCTCTGGATTACAAAATTTGTGAAAGATTGACTGGTATTCTTAACTATGTTGCTCCTTTTACGCTATGTG
GATACGCTGCTTTAATGCCTTTGTATCATGCTATTGCTTCCCGTATGGCTTTCATTTTCTCCTCCTTGTA
TAAATCCTGGTTGCTGTCTCTTTATGAGGAGTTGTGGCCCGTTGTCAGGCAACGTGGCGTGGTGTGCACT
GTGTTTGCTGACGCAACCCCCACTGGTTGGGGCATTGCCACCACCTGTCAGCTCCTTTCCGGGACTTTCG
CTTTCCCCCTCCCTATTGCCACGGCGGAACTCATCGCCGCCTGCCTTGCCCGCTGCTGGACAGGGGCTCG
GCTGTTGGGCACTGACAATTCCGTGGTGTTGTCGGGGAAGCTGACGTCCTTTCCATGGCTGCTCGCCTGT
GTTGCCACCTGGATTCTGCGCGGGACGTCCTTCTGCTACGTCCCTTCGGCCCTCAATCCAGCGGACCTTC
CTTCCCGCGGCCTGCTGCCGGCTCTGCGGCCTCTTCCGCGTCTTCGCCTTCGCCCTCAGACGAGTCGGAT
CTCCCTTTGGGCCGCCTCCCCGCCTGTCTAGCTTGACTGACTGAGATACAGCGTACCTTCAGCTCACAGA
CATGATAAGATACATTGATGAGTTTGGACAAACCACAACTAGAATGCAGTGAAAAAAATGCTTTATTTGT
GAAATTTGTGATGCTATTGCTTTATTTGTAACCATTATAAGCTGCAATAAACAAGTTAACAACAACAATT
GCATTCATTTTATGTTTCAGGTTCAGGGGGAGGTGTGGGAGGTTTTTTAAAGCAAGTAAAACCTCTACAA
ATGTGGTATTGGCCCATCTCTATCGGTATCGTAGCATAACCCCTTGGGGCCTCTAAACGGGTCTTGAGGG
GTTTTTTGTGCCCCTCGGGCCGGATTGCTATCTACCGGCATTGGCGCAGAAAAAAATGCCTGATGCGACG
CTGCGCGTCTTATACTCCCACATATGCCAGATTCAGCAACGGATACGGCTTCCCCAACTTGCCCACTTCC
ATACGTGTCCTCCTTACCAGAAATTTATCCTTAAGGTCGTCAGCTATCCTGCAGGCGATCTCTCGATTTC
GATCAAGACATTCCTTTAATGGTCTTTTCTGGACACCACTAGGGGTCAGAAGTAGTTCATCAAACTTTCT
TCCCTCCCTAATCTCATTGGTTACCTTGGGCTATCGAAACTTAATTAAGCGATCTGCATCTCAATTAGTC
AGCAACCATAGTCCCGCCCCTAACTCCGCCCATCCCGCCCCTAACTCCGCCCAGTTCCGCCCATTCTCCG
CCCCATCGCTGACTAATTTTTTTTATTTATGCAGAGGCCGAGGCCGCCTCGGCCTCTGAGCTATTCCAGA
AGTAGTGAGGAGGCTTTTTTGGAGGCCTAGGCTTTTGCAAAGGAGGTAGCCAACATGATTGAACAAGATG
GATTGCACGCAGGTTCTCCCGCCGCTTGGGTGGAGAGGCTATTCGGCTATGACTGGGCACAACAGACAAT
CGGCTGCTCTGATGCCGCCGTGTTCCGGCTGTCAGCGCAGGGGCGCCCGGTTCTTTTTGTCAAGACCGAC
CTGTCCGGTGCCCTGAATGAACTCCAGGACGAGGCAGCGCGGCTATCGTGGCTGGCCACGACGGGCGTTC
CTTGCGCAGCTGTGCTCGACGTTGTCACTGAAGCGGGAAGGGACTGGCTGCTATTGGGCGAAGTGCCGGG
GCAGGATCTCCTGTCATCTCACCTTGCTCCTGCCGAGAAAGTATCCATCATGGCTGATGCAATGCGGCGG
CTGCATACGCTTGATCCGGCTACCTGCCCATTCGACCACCAAGCGAAACATCGCATCGAGCGAGCACGTA
CTCGGATGGAAGCCGGTCTTGTCGATCAGGATGATCTGGACGAAGAGCATCAGGGGCTCGCGCCAGCCGA
ACTGTTCGCCAGGCTCAAGGCGCGGATGCCCGACGGCGAGGATCTCGTCGTGACCCACGGCGATGCCTGC
TTGCCGAATATCATGGTGGAAAATGGCCGCTTTTCTGGATTCATCGACTGTGGCCGGCTGGGTGTGGCGG
ACCGCTATCAGGACATAGCGTTGGCTACCCGTGATATTGCTGAAGAGCTTGGCGGCGAATGGGCTGACCG
CTTCCTCGTGCTTTACGGTATCGCCGCTCCCGATTCGCAGCGCATCGCCTTCTATCGCCTTCTTGACGAG
TTCTTCTAGTATGTAAGCCCTGTGCCTTCTAGTTGCCAGCCATCTGTTGTTTGCCCCTCCCCCGTGCCTT
CCTTGACCCTGGAAGGTGCCACTCCCACTGTCCTTTCCTAATAAAATGAGGAAATTGCATCGCATTGTCT
GAGTAGGTGTCATTCTATTCTGGGGGGTGGGGTGGGGCAGGACAGCAAGGGGGAGGATTGGGAAGACAAT
AGCAGGCATGCTGGGGATGCGGTGGGCTCTATGGTTAATTAACCAGTCAAGTCAGCTACTTGGCGAGATC
GACTTGTCTGGGTTTCGACTACGCTCAGAATTGCGTCAGTCAAGTTCGATCTGGTCCTTGCTATTGCACC
CGTTCTCCGATTACGAGTTTCATTTAAATCATGTGAGCAAAAGGCCAGCAAAAGGCCAGGAACCGTAAAA
AGGCCGCGTTGCTGGCGTTTTTCCATAGGCTCCGCCCCCCTGACGAGCATCACAAAAATCGACGCTCAAG
TCAGAGGTGGCGAAACCCGACAGGACTATAAAGATACCAGGCGTTTCCCCCTGGAAGCTCCCTCGTGCGC
TCTCCTGTTCCGACCCTGCCGCTTACCGGATACCTGTCCGCCTTTCTCCCTTCGGGAAGCGTGGCGCTTT
CTCATAGCTCACGCTGTAGGTATCTCAGTTCGGTGTAGGTCGTTCGCTCCAAGCTGGGCTGTGTGCACGA
ACCCCCCGTTCAGCCCGACCGCTGCGCCTTATCCGGTAACTATCGTCTTGAGTCCAACCCGGTAAGACAC
GACTTATCGCCACTGGCAGCAGCCACTGGTAACAGGATTAGCAGAGCGAGGTATGTAGGCGGTGCTACAG
AGTTCTTGAAGTGGTGGCCTAACTACGGCTACACTAGAAGAACAGTATTTGGTATCTGCGCTCTGCTGAA
GCCAGTTACCTTCGGAAAAAGAGTTGGTAGCTCTTGATCCGGCAAACAAACCACCGCTGGTAGCGGTGGT
TTTTTTGTTTGCAAGCAGCAGATTACGCGCAGAAAAAAAGGATCTCAAGAAGATCCTTTGATCTTTTCTA
CGGGGTCTGACGCTCAGTGGAACGAAAACTCACGTTAAGGGATTTTGGTCATGAGATTATCAAAAAGGAT
CTTCACCTAGATCCTTTTAAATTAAAAATGAAGTTTTAAATCAATCTAAAGTATATATGAGTAAACTTGG
TCTGACAGTTACCAATGCTTAATCAGTGAGGCACCTATCTCAGCGATCTGTCTATTTCGTTCATCCATAG
TTGCATTTAAATTTCCGAACTCTCCAAGGCCCTCGTCGGAAAATCTTCAAACCTTTCGTCCGATCCATCT
TGCAGGCTACCTCTCGAACGAACTATCGCAAGTCTCTTGGCCGGCCTTGCGCCTTGGCTATTGCTTGGCA
GCGCCTATCGCCAGGTATTACTCCAATCCCGAATATCCGAGATCGGGATCACCCGAGAGAAGTTCAACCT
ACATCCTCAATCCCGATCTATCCGAGATCCGAGGAATATCGAAATCGGGGCGCGCCTGGTGTACCGAGAA
CGATCCTCTCAGTGCGAGTCTCGACGATCCATATCGTTGCTTGGCAGTCAGCCAGTCGGAATCCAGCTTG
GGACCCAGGAAGTCCAATCGTCAGATATTGTACTCAAGCCTGGTCACGGCAGCGTACCGATCTGTTTAAA
CCTAGATATTGATAGTCTGATCGGTCAACGTATAATCGAGTCCTAGCTTTTGCAAACATCTATCAAGAGA
CAGGATCAGCAGGAGGCTTTCGCATGAGTATTCAACATTTCCGTGTCGCCCTTATTCCCTTTTTTGCGGC
ATTTTGCCTTCCTGTTTTTGCTCACCCAGAAACGCTGGTGAAAGTAAAAGATGCTGAAGATCAGTTGGGT
GCGCGAGTGGGTTACATCGAACTGGATCTCAACAGCGGTAAGATCCTTGAGAGTTTTCGCCCCGAAGAAC
GCTTTCCAATGATGAGCACTTTTAAAGTTCTGCTATGTGGCGCGGTATTATCCCGTATTGACGCCGGGCA
AGAGCAACTCGGTCGCCGCATACACTATTCTCAGAATGACTTGGTTGAGTATTCACCAGTCACAGAAAAG
CATCTTACGGATGGCATGACAGTAAGAGAATTATGCAGTGCTGCCATAACCATGAGTGATAACACTGCGG
CCAACTTACTTCTGACAACGATTGGAGGACCGAAGGAGCTAACCGCTTTTTTGCACAACATGGGGGATCA
TGTAACTCGCCTTGATCGTTGGGAACCGGAGCTGAATGAAGCCATACCAAACGACGAGCGTGACACCACG
ATGCCTGTAGCAATGGCAACAACCTTGCGTAAACTATTAACTGGCGAACTACTTACTCTAGCTTCCCGGC
AACAGTTGATAGACTGGATGGAGGCGGATAAAGTTGCAGGACCACTTCTGCGCTCGGCCCTTCCGGCTGG
CTGGTTTATTGCTGATAAATCTGGAGCCGGTGAGCGTGGGTCTCGCGGTATCATTGCAGCACTGGGGCCA
GATGGTAAGCCCTCCCGTATCGTAGTTATCTACACGACGGGGAGTCAGGCAACTATGGATGAACGAAATA
GACAGATCGCTGAGATAGGTGCCTCACTGATTAAGCATTGGTAACCGATTCTAGGTGCATTGGCGCAGAA
AAAAATGCCTGATGCGACGCTGCGCGTCTTATACTCCCACATATGCCAGATTCAGCAACGGATACGGCTT
CCCCAACTTGCCCACTTCCATACGTGTCCTCCTTACCAGAAATTTATCCTTAAGATCCCGAATCGTTTAA
ACTCGACTCTGGCTCTATCGAATCTCCGTCGTTTCGAGCTTACGCGAACAGCCGTGGCGCTCATTTGCTC
GTCGGGCATCGAATCTCGTCAGCTATCGTCAGCTTACCTTTTTGGCAGCGATCGCGGCTCCCGACATCTT
GGACCATTAGCTCCACAGGTATCTTCTTCCCTCTAGTGGTCATAACAGCAGCTTCAGCTACCTCTCAATT
CAAAAAACCCCTCAAGACCCGTTTAGAGGCCCCAAGGGGTTATGCTATCAATCGTTGCGTTACACACACA
AAAAACCAACACACATCCATCTTCGATGGATAGCGATTTTATTATCTAACTGCTGATCGAGTGTAGCCAG
ATCTAGTAATCAATTACGGGGTCATTAGTTCATAGCCCATATATGGAGTTCCGCGTTACATAACTTACGG
TAAATGGCCCGCCTGGCTGACCGCCCAACGACCCCCGCCCATTGACGTCAATAATGACGTATGTTCCCAT
AGTAACGCCAATAGGGACTTTCCATTGACGTCAATGGGTGGAGTATTTACGGTAAACTGCCCACTTGGCA
GTACATCAAGTGTATCATATGCCAAGTACGCCCCCTATTGACGTCAATGACGGTAAATGGCCCGCCTGGC
ATTATGCCCAGTACATGACCTTATGGGACTTTCCTACTTGGCAGTACATCTACGTATTAGTCATCGCTAT
TACCATGCTGATGCGGTTTTGGCAGTACATCAATGGGCGTGGATAGCGGTTTGACTCACGGGGATTTCCA
AGTCTCCACCCCATTGACGTCAATGGGAGTTTGTTTTGGCACCAAAATCAACGGGACTTTCCAAAATGTC
GTAACAACTCCGCCCCATTGACGCAAATGGGCGGTAGGCGTGTACGGTGGGAGGTCTATATAAGCAGAGC
TGGTTTAGTGAACCGTCAGATCGCCTGGAGACGCCATCCACGCTGTTTTGACCTCCATAGAAGACACCGG
GACCGATCCAGCCTCCCCTCGAAGCTTACATGTGGTACCGAGCTCGGATCCTGAGAACTTCAGGGTGAGT
CTATGGGACCCTTGATGTTTTCTTTCCCCTTCTTTTCTATGGTTAAGTTCATGTCATAGGAAGGGGAGAA
GTAACAGGGTACACATATTGACCAAATCAGGGTAATTTTGCATTTGTAATTTTAAAAAATGCTTTCTTCT
TTTAATATACTTTTTTGTTTATCTTATTTCTAATACTTTCCCTAATCTCTTTCTTTCAGGGCAATAATGA
TACAATGTATCATGCCTCTTTGCACCATTCTAAAGAATAACAGTGATAATTTCTGGGTTAAGGCAATAGC
AATATTTCTGCATATAAATATTTCTGCATATAAATTGTAACTGATGTAAGAGGTTTCATATTGCTAATAG
CAGCTACAATCCAGCTACCATTCTGCTTTTATTTTATGGTTGGGATAAGGCTGGATTATTCTGAGTCCAA
GCTAGGCCCTTTTGCTAATCATGTTCATACCTCTTATCTTCCTCCCACAGCTCCTGGGCAACGTGCTGGT
CTGTGTGCTGGCCCATCACTTTGGCAAAGGCGGCCGCC
